>Addgene plasmid #203506 | pAG426GAL-KUNV_NS2B-GS-NS3 | addgene full sequence | sequence record 402629 | Addgene NGS Result
AACCGTATTACCGCCTTTGAGTGAGCTGATACCGCTCGCCGCAGCCGAACGACCGAGCGCAGCGAGTCAG
TGAGCGAGGAAGCGGAAGAGCGCCCAATACGCAAACCGCCTCTCCCCGCGCGTTGGCCGATTCATTAATG
CAGCTGGCACGACAGGTTTCCCGACTGGAAAGCGGGCAGTGAGCGCAACGCAATTAATGTGAGTTAGCTC
ACTCATTAGGCACCCCAGGCTTTACACTTTATGCTTCCGGCTCGTATGTTGTGTGGAATTGTGAGCGGAT
AACAATTTCACACAGGAAACAGCTATGACCATGATTACGCCAAGCGCGCAATTAACCCTCACTAAAGGGA
ACAAAAGCTGGAGCTCTAGTACGGATTAGAAGCCGCCGAGCGGGTGACAGCCCTCCGAAGGAAGACTCTC
CTCCGTGCGTCCTCGTCTTCACCGGTCGCGTTCCTGAAACGCAGATGTGCCTCGCGCCGCACTGCTCCGA
ACAATAAAGATTCTACAATACTAGCTTTTATGGTTATGAAGAGGAAAAATTGGCAGTAACCTGGCCCCAC
AAACCTTCAAATGAACGAATCAAATTAACAACCATAGGATGATAATGCGATTAGTTTTTTAGCCTTATTT
CTGGGGTAATTAATCAGCGAAGCGATGATTTTTGATCTATTAACAGATATATAAATGCAAAAACTGCATA
ACCACTTTAACTAATACTTTCAACATTTTCGGTTTGTATTACTTCTTATTCAAATGTAATAAAAGTATCA
ACAAAAAATTGTTAATATACCTCTATACTTTAACGTCAAGGAGAAAAAACCCCGGATTCTAGAACTAGTG
GATCCCCCATCACAAGTTTGTACAAAAAAGCAGGCTACAAAATGTCTGGAAAATCGACCGACATGTGGAT
TGAGAGGACAGCGGACATCTCCTGGGAGGGTGATGCGGAAATCACAGGTTCCAGTGAAAGAGTTGATGTT
CGGCTTGACGATGACGGGAACTTCCAGCTCATGAATGATCCAGGAGCACCTTGGAAAATAGGAGGTGGAG
GTTCAGGGGGGGGTGGAGGAGGTGTGCTGTGGGACACTCCCTCTCCAAAGGAGTACAAGAGAGGGGACAC
GACCACTGGTGTCTATAGGATCATGACTCGTGGATTACTTGGTAGTTACCAAGCAGGAGCAGGCGTGATG
GTTGAAGGTGTTTTCCACACCCTCTGGCACACGACAAAAGGAGCCGCTCTGATGAGCGGAGAAGGCCGCC
TGGATCCATATTGGGGCAGCGTCAAGGAGGATCGACTTTGTTATGGTGGACCCTGGAAACTGCAGCACAA
GTGGAATGGGCAAGATGAGGTGCAAATGATTGTGGTGGAACCAGGGAAGAATGTCAAGAACGTCCAGACT
AAGCCGGGGGTGTTCAAAACACCTGAAGGGGAGATCGGGGCCGTGACTCTGGATTTCCCCACTGGAACAT
CAGGCTCGCCCATAGTGGACAAAAACGGTGATGTGATTGGGCTTTATGGCAACGGAGTCATAATGCCCAA
TGGCTCATACATAAGCGCGATAGTGCAAGGTGAAAGGATGGATGAGCCGGTTCCCGCCGGATTCGAACCT
GAGATGTTGTAAAACCCAGCTTTCTTGTACAAAGTGGTGATGGGCTGCAGGAATTCGATATCAAGCTTAT
CGATACCGTCGACCTCGAGTCATGTAATTAGTTATGTCACGCTTACATTCACGCCCTCCCCCCACATCCG
CTCTAACCGAAAAGGAAGGAGTTAGACAACCTGAAGTCTAGGTCCCTATTTATTTTTTTATAGTTATGTT
AGTATTAAGAACGTTATTTATATTTCAAATTTTTCTTTTTTTTCTGTACAGACGCGTGTACGCATGTAAC
ATTATACTGAAAACCTTGCTTGAGAAGGTTTTGGGACGCTCGAAGGCTTTAATTTGCGGCCGGTACCCAA
TTCGCCCTATAGTGAGTCGTATTACGCGCGCTCACTGGCCGTCGTTTTACAACGTCGTGACTGGGAAAAC
CCTGGCGTTACCCAACTTAATCGCCTTGCAGCACATCCCCCTTTCGCCAGCTGGCGTAATAGCGAAGAGG
CCCGCACCGATCGCCCTTCCCAACAGTTGCGCAGCCTGAATGGCGAATGG
[124 nt withheld, positions 2151-2274]
C
[91 nt withheld, positions 2276-2366]
A
[49 nt withheld, positions 2368-2416]
CCTTTGACGTTGGAGTCCACGTTCTTT
[37 nt withheld, positions 2444-2480]
ACCCTATCTCGGTCTATTCTTTTGATTTATAAGGGATTTTGCCGATTTCGGCCTATTGGTTAAAAAATGA
GCTGATTTAACAAAAATTTAACGCGAATTTTAACAAAATATTAACGCTTACAATTTCCTGATGCGGTATT
TTCTCCTTACGCATCTGTGCGGTATTTCACACCGCATAGGGTAATAACTGATATAATTAAATTGAAGCTC
TAATTTGTGAGTTTAGTATACATGCATTTACTTATAATACAGTTTTTTAGTTTTGCTGGCCGCATCTTCT
CAAATATGCTTCCCAGCCTGCTTTTCTGTAACGTTCACCCTCTACCTTAGCATCCCTTCCCTTTGCAAAT
AGTCCTCTTCCAACAATAATAATGTCAGATCCTGTAGAGACCACATCATCCACGGTTCTATACTGTTGAC
CCAATGCGTCTCCCTTGTCATCTAAACCCACACCGGGTGTCATAATCAACCAATCGTAACCTTCATCTCT
TCCACCCATGTCTCTTTGAGCAATAAAGCCGATAACAAAATCTTTGTCGCTCTTCGCAATGTCAACAGTA
CCCTTAGTATATTCTCCAGTAGATAGGGAGCCCTTGCATGACAATTCTGCTAACATCAAAAGGCCTCTAG
GTTCCTTTGTTACTTCTTCTGCCGCCTGCTTCAAACCGCTAACAATACCTGGGCCCACCACACCGTGTGC
ATTCGTAATGTCTGCCCATTCTGCTATTCTGTATACACCCGCAGAGTACTGCAATTTGACTGTATTACCA
ATGTCAGCAAATTTTCTGTCTTCGAAGAGTAAAAAATTGTACTTGGCGGATAATGCCTTTAGCGGCTTAA
CTGTGCCCTCCATGGAAAAATCAGTCAAGATATCCACATGTGTTTTTAGTAAACAAATTTTGGGACCTAA
TGCTTCAACTAACTCCAGTAATTCCTTGGTGGTACGAACATCCAATGAAGCACACAAGTTTGTTTGCTTT
TCGTGCATGATATTAAATAGCTTGGCAGCAACAGGACTAGGATGAGTAGCAGCACGTTCCTTATATGTAG
CTTTCGACATGATTTATCTTCGTTTCCTGCAGGTTTTTGTTCTGTGCAGTTGGGTTAAGAATACTGGGCA
ATTTCATGTTTCTTCAACACTACATATGCGTATATATACCAATCTAAGTCTGTGCTCCTTCCTTCGTTCT
TCCTTCTGTTCGGAGATTACCGAATCAAAAAAATTTCAAGGAAACCGAAATCAAAAAAAAGAATAAAAAA
AAAATGATGAATTGAAAAGGTGGTATGGTGCACTCTCAGTACAATCTGCTCTGATGCCGCATAGTTAAGC
CAGCCCCGACACCCGCCAACACCCGCTGACGCGCCCTGACGGGCTTGTCTGCTCCCGGCATCCGCTTACA
GACAAGCTGTGACCGTCTCCGGGAGCTGCATGTGTCAGAGGTTTTCACCGTCATCACCGAAACGCGCGAG
ACGAAAGGGCCTCGTGATACGCCTATTTTTATAGGTTAATGTCATGATAATAATGGTTTCTTAGTATGAT
CCAATATCAAAGGAAATGATAGCATTGAAGGATGAGACTAATCCAATTGAGGAGTGGCAGCATATAGAAC
AGCTAAAGGGTAGTGCTGAAGGAAGCATACGATACCCCGCATGGAATGGGATAATATCACAGGAGGTACT
AGACTACCTTTCATCCTACATAAATAGACGCATATAAGTACGCATTTAAGCATAAACACGCACTATGCCG
TTCTTCTCATGTATATATATATACAGGCAACACGCAGATATAGGTGCGACGTGAACAGTGAGCTGTATGT
GCGCAGCTCGCGTTGCATTTTCGGAAGCGCTCGTTTTCGGAAACGCTTTGAAGTTCCTATTCCGAAGTTC
CTATTCTCTAGAAAGTATAGGAACTTCAGAGCGCTTTTGAAAACCAAAAGCGCTCTGAAGACGCACTTTC
AAAAAACCAAAAACGCACCGGACTGTAACGAGCTACTAAAATATTGCGAATACCGCTTCCACAAACATTG
CTCAAAAGTATCTCTTTGCTATATATCTCTGTGCTATATCCCTATATAACCTACCCATCCACCTTTCGCT
CCTTGAACTTGCATCTAAACTCGACCTCTACATTTTTTATGTTTATCTCTAGTATTACTCTTTAGACAAA
AAAATTGTAGTAAGAACTATTCATAGAGTGAATCGAAAACAATACGAAAATGTAAACATTTCCTATACGT
AGTATATAGAGACAAAATAGAAGAAACCGTTCATAATTTTCTGACCAATGAAGAATCATCAACGCTATCA
CTTTCTGTTCACAAAGTATGCGCAATCCACATCGGTATAGAATATAATCGGGGATGCCTTTATCTTGAAA
AAATGCACCCGCAGCTTCGCTAGTAATCAGTAAACGCGGGAAGTGGAGTCAGGCTTTTTTTATGGAAGAG
AAAATAGACACCAAAGTAGCCTTCTTCTAACCTTAACGGACCTACAGTGCAAAAAGTTATCAAGAGACTG
CATTATAGAGCGCACAAAGGAGAAAAAAAGTAATCTAAGATGCTTTGTTAGAAAAATAGCGCTCTCGGGA
TGCATTTTTGTAGAACAAAAAAGAAGTATAGATTCTTTGTTGGTAAAATAGCGCTCTCGCGTTGCATTTC
TGTTCTGTAAAAATGCAGCTCAGATTCTTTGTTTGAAAAATTAGCGCTCTCGCGTTGCATTTTTGTTTTA
CAAAAATGAAGCACAGATTCTTCGTTGGTAAAATAGCGCTTTCGCGTTGCATTTCTGTTCTGTAAAAATG
CAGCTCAGATTCTTTGTTTGAAAAATTAGCGCTCTCGCGTTGCATTTTTGTTCTACAAAATGAAGCACAG
ATGCTTCGTTCAGGTGGCACTTTTCGGGGAAATGTGCGCGGAACCCCTATTTGTTTATTTTTCTAAATAC
ATTCAAATATGTATCCGCTCATGAGACAATAACCCTGATAAATGCTTCAATAATATTGAAAAAGGAAGAG
TATGAGTATTCAACATTTCCGTGTCGCCCTTATTCCCTTTTTTGCGGCATTTTGCCTTCCTGTTTTTGCT
CACCCAGAAACGCTGGTGAAAGTAAAAGATGCTGAAGATCAGTTGGGTGCACGAGTGGGTTACATCGAAC
TGGATCTCAACAGCGGTAAGATCCTTGAGAGTTTTCGCCCCGAAGAACGTTTTCCAATGATGAGCACTTT
TAAAGTTCTGCTATGTGGCGCGGTATTATCCCGTATTGACGCCGGGCAAGAGCAACTCGGTCGCCGCATA
CACTATTCTCAGAATGACTTGGTTGAGTACTCACCAGTCACAGAAAAGCATCTTACGGATGGCATGACAG
TAAGAGAATTATGCAGTGCTGCCATAACCATGAGTGATAACACTGCGGCCAACTTACTTCTGACAACGAT
CGGAGGACCGAAGGAGCTAACCGCTTTTTTGCACAACATGGGGGATCATGTAACTCGCCTTGATCGTTGG
GAACCGGAGCTGAATGAAGCCATACCAAACGACGAGCGTGACACCACGATGCCTGTAGCAATGGCAACAA
CGTTGCGCAAACTATTAACTGGCGAACTACTTACTCTAGCTTCCCGGCAACAATTAATAGACTGGATGGA
GGCGGATAAAGTTGCAGGACCACTTCTGCGCTCGGCCCTTCCGGCTGGCTGGTTTATTGCTGATAAATCT
GGAGCCGGTGAGCGTGGGTCTCGCGGTATCATTGCAGCACTGGGGCCAGATGGTAAGCCCTCCCGTATCG
TAGTTATCTACACGACGGGGAGTCAGGCAACTATGGATGAACGAAATAGACAGATCGCTGAGATAGGTGC
CTCACTGATTAAGCATTGGTAACTGTCAGACCAAGTTTACTCATATATACTTTAGATTGATTTAAAACTT
CATTTTTAATTTAAAAGGATCTAGGTGAAGATCCTTTTTGATAATCTCATGACCAAAATCCCTTAACGTG
AGTTTTCGTTCCACTGAGCGTCAGACCCCGTAGAAAAGATCAAAGGATCTTCTTGAGATCCTTTTTTTCT
GCGCGTAATCTGCTGCTTGCAAACAAAAAAACCACCGCTACCAGCGGTGGTTTGTTTGCCGGATCAAGAG
CTACCAACTCTTTTTCCGAAGGTAACTGGCTTCAGCAGAGCGCAGATACCAAATACTGTTCTTCTAGTGT
AGCCGTAGTTAGGCCACCACTTCAAGAACTCTGTAGCACCGCCTACATACCTCGCTCTGCTAATCCTGTT
ACCAGTGGCTGCTGCCAGTGGCGATAAGTCGTGTCTTACCGGGTTGGACTCAAGACGATAGTTACCGGAT
AAGGCGCAGCGGTCGGGCTGAACGGGGGGTTCGTGCACACAGCCCAGCTTGGAGCGAACGACCTACACCG
AACTGAGATACCTACAGCGTGAGCTATGAGAAAGCGCCACGCTTCCCGAAGGGAGAAAGGCGGACAGGTA
TCCGGTAAGCGGCAGGGTCGGAACAGGAGAGCGCACGAGGGAGCTTCCAGGGGGAAACGCCTGGTATCTT
TATAGTCCTGTCGGGTTTCGCCACCTCTGACTTGAGCGTCGATTTTTGTGATGCTCGTCAGGGGGGCGGA
GCCTATGGAAAAACGCCAGCAACGCGGCCTTTTTACGGTTCCTGGCCTTTTGCTGGCCTTTTGCTCACAT
GTTCTTTCCTGCGTTATCCCCTGATTCTGTGGAT
Features (pLannotate 1.2.2; 25 found; start..end, strand, type, name):
      1..88      +  rep_origin     RSF ori (fragment): Plasmids containing the RSF 1030 origin of replication can be propagated in E. coli cells that contain additional plasmids with compatible origins.
     90..182     +  CDS            lacI (fragment): lac repressor; lacI; The lac repressor binds to the lac operator to inhibit transcription in E. coli. This inhibition can be relieved by adding lactose or isopropyl-β-D-thiogalactopyranoside (IPTG).
    195..216     +  protein_bind   CAP binding site: CAP binding activates transcription in the presence of cAMP. E. coli catabolite activator protein
    231..261     +  promoter       lac promoter: promoter for the E. coli lac operon
    269..285     +  protein_bind   lac operator: The lac repressor binds to the lac operator to inhibit transcription in E. coli. This inhibition can be relieved by adding lactose or isopropyl-β-D-thiogalactopyranoside (IPTG). lac repressor encoded by lacI
    330..348     +  promoter       T3 promoter: promoter for bacteriophage T3 RNA polymerase
    372..813     +  promoter       GAL1 promoter: S. cerevisiae GAL1; inducible promoter, regulated by Gal4
    828..848     +  misc_feature   MCS (fragment): pBluescript multiple cloning site
    852..876     +  protein_bind   attB1: mutant version of attB; recombination site for the Gateway® BP reaction BP Clonase™
    870..1619    +  CDS            POLG_KUNJM (fragment): Experimental evidence at protein level: Swiss-Prot protein existence level 1. [RNA-directed RNA polymerase NS5]: Replicates the viral (+) and (-) genome, and performs the capping of genomes in the cytoplasm (By similarity). NS5 methylates viral RNA cap at guanine N-7 and ribose 2'-O positions (By similarity). Besides its role in genome replication, also prevents the establishment of cellular antiviral state by blocking the interferon-alpha/beta (IFN-alpha/beta) signaling pathway (PubMed:15650160, PubMed:20106931). Inhibits host JAK1 and TYK2 phosphorylation, thereby preventing activation of JA
   1624..1648    -  protein_bind   attB2: mutant version of attB; recombination site for the Gateway® BP reaction BP Clonase™
   1652..1699    +  misc_feature   MCS (fragment): pBluescript multiple cloning site
   1700..1947    +  terminator     CYC1 terminator: S. cerevisiae CYC1; transcription terminator for CYC1
   1966..1984    -  promoter       T7 promoter: promoter for bacteriophage T7 RNA polymerase
   1992..2147    +  CDS            lacZα (fragment): LacZα fragment of β-galactosidase; lacZ fragment
   2151..2579    +  rep_origin     f1 ori (sequence partly withheld): f1 bacteriophage origin of replication; arrow indicates direction of (+) strand synthesis
   2607..2658    -  misc_feature   bom (fragment): basis of mobility region from pBR322
   2737..3540    -  CDS            URA3: orotidine-5'-phosphate decarboxylase, required for uracil biosynthesis; S. cerevisiae URA3; yeast auxotrophic marker, counterselectable with 5-fluoroorotic acid (5-FOA)
   3541..3756    -  promoter       URA3 promoter: S. cerevisiae URA3
   3764..3813    -  misc_feature   bom (fragment): basis of mobility region from pBR322
   3915..3950    -  CDS            rop (fragment): Rop protein, which maintains plasmids at low copy number; rop
   4018..5360    +  rep_origin     2μ ori: yeast 2μ plasmid origin of replication
   5387..5491    +  promoter       AmpR promoter: bla
   5492..6352    +  CDS            AmpR: β-lactamase; bla; confers resistance to ampicillin, carbenicillin, and related antibiotics
   6523..7111    +  rep_origin     ori: high-copy-number ColE1/pMB1/pBR322/pUC origin of replication
