[The description below was written by a language model from this plasmid's Addgene catalogue record and pLannotate feature annotations shown in this document.]
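Description:
pAG426GAL-KUNV_NS2B-GS-NS3 is a yeast expression plasmid built by Gateway cloning into the pAG426GAL-ccdB destination backbone. It is an E. coli–yeast shuttle vector. In bacteria it replicates from a high-copy ColE1/pUC-type origin and is selected with ampicillin through the bla (AmpR) gene. In Saccharomyces cerevisiae it is maintained episomally by the 2μ origin and selected by uracil prototrophy through URA3 with its native promoter, a marker that can also be counterselected with 5-FOA. An f1 origin, T3 and T7 phage promoters, and lac/lacZα remnants are carried over from the pBluescript-derived framework. The small annotated fragments of RSF ori, lacI, bom and rop are most likely partial sequence matches within the backbone rather than functional elements.

The payload is a Kunjin virus (KUNV) protease cassette in which NS2B is joined to NS3 through a GS (glycine-serine) linker, a design commonly used to produce flaviviral NS2B cofactor and NS3 protease sequences as a single chain. The annotated coding region is about 750 nt, matches a fragment of the Kunjin polyprotein, and sits between attB1 and attB2 sites left by the Gateway recombination. The annotation tool's descriptive text refers to NS5, but this is generic polyprotein-entry text and does not indicate that NS5 is present. Transcription is driven by the Gal4-regulated, galactose-inducible GAL1 promoter and ended by the CYC1 terminator. No epitope tag or reporter is annotated. The associated publication describes a multiplexed method for identifying viral protease inhibitors, so the plasmid presumably supplies inducible KUNV protease expression in yeast for that type of screening.
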