Addgene plasmid #203506: pAG426GAL-KUNV_NS2B-GS-NS3
Purpose: Expresses KUNV NS2B-NS3 protease (with GS linker) from a GAL promoter with a URA3 marker
Depositing lab: Alejandro Chavez. Depositing organization: University of California, San Diego (UCSD). Publication: A multiplex method for rapidly identifying viral protease inhibitors. Hong SJ, Resnick SJ, Iketani S, Cha JW, Albert BA, Fazekas CT, Chang CW, Liu H, Dagan S, Abagyan MR, Fajtova P, Culbertson B, Brace B, Reddem ER, Forouhar F, Glickman JF, Balkovec JM, Stockwell BR, Shapiro L, O'Donoghue AJ, Sabo Y, Freundlich JS, Ho DD, Chavez A. Mol Syst Biol. 2025 Feb;21(2):158-172. doi: 10.1038/s44320-024-00082-1. Epub 2025 Jan 6. PubMed 39762652.
Backbone
  Vector backbone: pAG426GAL-ccdB
  Vector type: Yeast Expression
  Selectable markers: URA3
Growth in bacteria
  Bacterial resistance: Ampicillin, 100 μg/mL
  Growth temperature: 30°C
  Growth strain: NEB Stable
  Copy number: Unknown
Gene/Insert
  Gene/Insert name: KUNV NS2B-GS-NS3 (alt name: Kunjin Virus NS2B-GS-NS3)
  Promoter: GAL1
  Cloning method: Gateway Cloning
  Sequencing primers: 5′ TCAAATGTAATAAAAGTATCAACAAAA
Terms and licenses: Academic/Nonprofit Terms; Industry Terms: Not Available to Industry
How to cite: pAG426GAL-KUNV_NS2B-GS-NS3 was a gift from Alejandro Chavez (Addgene plasmid # 203506 ; http://n2t.net/addgene:203506 ; RRID:Addgene_203506)
